Addgene plasmid #215276: GB4832
Purpose: Module for the constitutive expression of HISPS, H3H, EGFP and p23.
Depositing lab: Diego Orzaez. Depositing organization: Instituto de Biologia Molecular y Celular de Plantas. Publication: A quantitative autonomous bioluminescence reporter system with a wide dynamic range for Plant Synthetic Biology. Calvache C, Vazquez-Vilar M, Moreno-Gimenez E, Orzaez D. Plant Biotechnol J. 2024 Jan;22(1):37-47. doi: 10.1111/pbi.14146. Epub 2023 Oct 26. PubMed 37882352.
Backbone
  Vector backbone: pDGB3_alpha1
  Backbone manufacturer: self-made; derived from pCambia1302 generated at the Cambia Institute
  Vector type: Synthetic Biology
Growth in bacteria
  Bacterial resistance: Kanamycin, 50 μg/mL
  Growth temperature: 37°C
  Growth strain: DH5alpha
  Copy number: High Copy
Gene/Insert
  Gene/Insert name: HISPS-H3H-EGFP-p23
  Species: Synthetic
  Mutation: BsaI and BsmBI sites removed
  Cloning method: Restriction Enzyme; 5′ cloning site BsaI (destroyed during cloning); 3′ cloning site BsaI (destroyed during cloning)
Terms and licenses: Academic/Nonprofit Terms; Industry Terms: Not Available to Industry
How to cite: GB4832 was a gift from Diego Orzaez (Addgene plasmid # 215276 ; http://n2t.net/addgene:215276 ; RRID:Addgene_215276)
