[The description below was written by a language model from this plasmid's Addgene catalogue record and pLannotate feature annotations shown in this document.]
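Description:
GB4832 is a 20.2 kb GoldenBraid multigene module built in pDGB3_alpha1, a binary plant transformation vector derived from pCambia1302. The backbone carries nopaline-type left and right T-DNA border repeats, the pVS1 replication and stability functions (oriV, RepA, StaA) for maintenance in Agrobacterium, and a ColE1/pMB1-type origin with the pBR322 bom region for high-copy propagation in E. coli. A bacterial aph(3')-Ia gene provides kanamycin selection. No plant selectable marker is annotated within the T-DNA.

Between the borders lie four tandem transcriptional units in the same orientation, each consisting of a CaMV 35S promoter, a fragment of the TMV Ω translational enhancer leader, a coding region and a NOS terminator. According to the catalogue entry these express HISPS, H3H, EGFP and p23 constitutively. Only the EGFP coding sequence was recognised by the automated annotation, in the third unit. The other three open reading frames are unannotated, but the spacing of promoters and terminators is consistent with the stated order, with a long first coding region and a short last one. The short AmpR promoter fragments after each terminator appear to be residual sequence carried along with the parts rather than functional elements. Internal BsaI and BsmBI sites were removed from the insert so that it remains compatible with the Type IIS assembly scheme, and the flanking BsaI sites were consumed during cloning.

The associated publication describes an autonomous bioluminescence reporter system for plant synthetic biology. In that context HISPS (hispidin synthase) and H3H (hispidin-3-hydroxylase) are presumably enzymes of the fungal bioluminescence pathway. EGFP would offer a fluorescent reference, although the record does not define the role of each gene or the identity of p23. The module is suited to Agrobacterium-mediated delivery into plants or to further assembly with other GoldenBraid units.
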