Features (pLannotate 1.2.2; 31 found; start..end, strand, type, name):
    616..960     +  promoter       CaMV 35S promoter: strong constitutive promoter from cauliflower mosaic virus
    913..959     +  promoter       minimal CaMV 35S promoter: minimal 35S promoter from cauliflower mosaic virus
    992..1017    +  misc_feature   TMV Ω (fragment): translational enhancer from the tobacco mosaic virus 5'-leader sequence (Gallie et al., 1988)
   6154..6406    +  terminator     NOS terminator: nopaline synthase terminator and poly(A) signal
   6527..6614    +  promoter       AmpR promoter (fragment): bla
   7250..7594    +  promoter       CaMV 35S promoter: strong constitutive promoter from cauliflower mosaic virus
   7547..7593    +  promoter       minimal CaMV 35S promoter: minimal 35S promoter from cauliflower mosaic virus
   7626..7651    +  misc_feature   TMV Ω (fragment): translational enhancer from the tobacco mosaic virus 5'-leader sequence (Gallie et al., 1988)
   8960..9212    +  terminator     NOS terminator: nopaline synthase terminator and poly(A) signal
   9333..9420    +  promoter       AmpR promoter (fragment): bla
  10056..10400   +  promoter       CaMV 35S promoter: strong constitutive promoter from cauliflower mosaic virus
  10353..10399   +  promoter       minimal CaMV 35S promoter: minimal 35S promoter from cauliflower mosaic virus
  10432..10457   +  misc_feature   TMV Ω (fragment): translational enhancer from the tobacco mosaic virus 5'-leader sequence (Gallie et al., 1988)
  10474..11190   +  CDS            EGFP: EGFP is a basic (constitutively fluorescent) green fluorescent protein published in 1996, derived from Aequorea victoria. It is reported to be a rapidly-maturing weak dimer with moderate acid sensitivity.
  11226..11478   +  terminator     NOS terminator: nopaline synthase terminator and poly(A) signal
  11599..11686   +  promoter       AmpR promoter (fragment): bla
  12322..12666   +  promoter       CaMV 35S promoter: strong constitutive promoter from cauliflower mosaic virus
  12619..12665   +  promoter       minimal CaMV 35S promoter: minimal 35S promoter from cauliflower mosaic virus
  12698..12723   +  misc_feature   TMV Ω (fragment): translational enhancer from the tobacco mosaic virus 5'-leader sequence (Gallie et al., 1988)
  13393..13645   +  terminator     NOS terminator: nopaline synthase terminator and poly(A) signal
  13766..13853   +  promoter       AmpR promoter (fragment): bla
  13886..13910   +  misc_feature   RB T-DNA repeat: right border repeat from nopaline C58 T-DNA
  14250..14651   +  CDS            Y4CG_SINFN (fragment): Protein inferred from homology: Swiss-Prot protein existence level 3. From Sinorhizobium fredii (strain NBRC 101917 / NGR234).
  15211..15840   +  CDS            pVS1 StaA: stability protein from the Pseudomonas plasmid pVS1 (Heeb et al., 2000)
  16269..17342   +  CDS            pVS1 RepA: replication protein from the Pseudomonas plasmid pVS1 (Heeb et al., 2000)
  17408..17602   +  rep_origin     pVS1 oriV: origin of replication for the Pseudomonas plasmid pVS1 (Heeb et al., 2000)
  17805..17844   +  CDS            rop (fragment): Rop protein, which maintains plasmids at low copy number; rop
  17946..18086   +  misc_feature   bom: basis of mobility region from pBR322
  18272..18860   -  rep_origin     ori: high-copy-number ColE1/pMB1/pBR322/pUC origin of replication
  18948..19763   -  CDS            KanR: aminoglycoside phosphotransferase; aph(3')-Ia; confers resistance to kanamycin in bacteria or G418 (Geneticin®) in eukaryotes
  20196..20220   +  misc_feature   LB T-DNA repeat: left border repeat from nopaline C58 T-DNA
>Addgene plasmid #215276 | GB4832 | addgene full sequence | sequence record 440573 | Addgene NGS Result
GGAGACTAGAGCCAAGCTGATCTCCTTTGCCCCGGAGATCACCATGGACGACTTTCTCTATCTCTACGAT
CTAGGAAGAAAGTTCGACGGAGAAGGTGACGATACCATGTTCACCACCGATAATGAGAAGATTAGCCTCT
TCAATTTCAGAAAGAATGCTGACCCACAGATGGTTAGAGAGGCCTACGCGGCAGGTCTGATCAAGACGAT
CTACCCGAGTAATAATCTCCAGGAGATCAAATACCTTCCCAAGAAGGTTAAAGATGCAGTCAAAAGATTC
AGGACTAACTGCATCAAGAACACAGAGAAAGATATATTTCTCAAGATCAGAAGTACTATTCCAGTATGGA
CGATTCAAGGCTTGCTTCATAAACCAAGGCAAGTAATAGAGATTGGAGTCTCTAAGAAAGTAGTTCCTAC
TGAATCAAAGGCCATGGAGTCAAAAATTCAGATCGAGGATCTAACAGAACTCGCCGTGAAGACTGGCGAA
CAGTTCATACAGAGTCTTTTACGACTCAATGACAAGAAGAAAATCTTCGTCAACATGGTGGAGCACGACA
CTCTCGTCTACTCCAAGAATATCAAAGATACAGTCTCAGAAGACCAAAGGGCTATTGAGACTTTTCAACA
AAGGGTAATATCGGGAAACCTCCTCGGATTCCATTGCCCAGCTATCTGTCACTTCATCAAAAGGACAGTA
GAAAAGGAAGGTGGCACCTACAAATGCCATCATTGCGATAAAGGAAAGGCTATCGTTCAAGATGCCCCTG
CCGACAGTGGTCCCAAAGATGGACCCCCACCCACGAGGAGCATCGTGGAAAAAGAAGACGTTCCAACCAC
GTCTTCAAAGCAAGTGGATTGATGTGATATCTCCACTGACGTAAGGGATGACGCACAATCCCACTATCCT
TCGCAAGACCCTTCCTCTATATAAGGAAGTTCATTTCATTTGGAGAGGACTCCGGTATTTTTACAACAAT
TACCACAACAAAACAAACAACAAACAACATTACAATTTACTATTCTAGTCGAAATGAACTCAAGTAAAAA
TCCTCCTTCTACTCTCCTTGATGTTTTCTTGGATACCGCAAGAAACTTGGATACAGCAAGCAGAAATGTG
CTCGAGTGTGGTGAACATCGATGGAGTTACAGAGAACTGGATACAGTGTCCTCAGCTCTCGCCCAGCATC
TTCGATACACGGTGGGGCTGTCCCCTACTGTCGCAGTGATCAGCGAGAATCACCCGTACATATTGGCCCT
CATGCTCGCTGTATGGAAATTGGGCGGTACCTTCGCTCCGATAGATGTCCACAGCCCTGCAGAACTGGTT
GCCGGGATGCTTAACATAGTCTCACCGTCTTGCCTGGTCATCCCGTCATCAGACGTAACAAACCAGACCC
TTGCATGTGATCTTAACATTCCAGTGGTTGCATTTCATCCTCACCAAAGCACAATCCCGGAACTGAACAA
AAAGTACCTGACGGACAGTCAAATCAGCCCTGATCTCCCATTCCCCGATCCCAACCGTCCGGCTCTTTAC
CTGTTCACTTCTTCTGCTACGAGTAGATCCAACTTGAAGTGCGTGCCCCTGACCCACACCTTCATACTGA
GAAATAGCCTGTCAAAGAGGGCCTGGTGCAAAAGAATGAGGCCAGAAACAGATTTCGATGGTATAAGGGT
TTTAGGATGGGCACCATGGAGTCATGTTCTGGCTCACATGCAAGATATAGGGCCCCTTACACTCCTGAAT
GCTGGATGTTACGTCTTTGCAACGACACCGAGCACATATCCAACCGAGTTGAAGGACGATAGGGATGTCA
TTTCTTGCGCCGCAAATGCAGTTATGTACAAGGGGGTTAAGTCCTTCGCCTGTCTCCCGTTTGTGCTGGG
AGGCCTTAAGGCCCTGTGTGAGTCCGAGCCGTCCGTCAAAGCACAATTACAGGTCGAGGAGCGAGCACAG
TTGTTAAAGAGCTTACAACACATGAAGATTCTTGAATGTGGTGGCGCTATGCTCGAAGTTTCAGTGGCTT
CTTGGGCTATCGAGAATCGTATTCCCATTAGTATAGGAATCGGTATGACCGAAACTGGCGGAGCCTTGTT
CGCTGGACCCGTTCAAGCAATCCAAACGGGATTTAGTTCAGAGGACAAGTTTATTGAGGATGCCACATAT
CTCCTTGTCAAAGACGATTACGAGTCACACGCAGAAGAGGACATCAATGAAGGCGAACTGGTTGTTAAAA
GCCGAATGCTGCCAAGGGGTTATCTGGGGTATAACGATCCATCCTTCTCAGTGGACGATGCAGGGTGGGT
TACCTTCAAAACAGGCGACAGGTACTCCGTGACCCCGGATGGTAAGTTTTCTTGGTTAGGAAGGAATACA
GACTTTATACAGATGACAAGCGGTGAGACTCTCGATCCCAGGCCCATCGAAAGTTTGCTTTGCGAGTCCT
CCCTTATATCAAGAGCCTGTGTAATAGGCGATAAGTTCCTGAATGGGCCCGCCACAGCAGTGTGTGCCAT
AATAGAATTGGAGCCGACTACGGTAGAGAAAGGTCAGGCCCATAGCAGGGACATAGCCCGAATTTTTGCC
CCCATAAACCGTGATTTGCCTCCTCCTTTAAGAATCGCCTGGAGCCACGTCCTCGTGCTCCAACCCAGTG
AAAAAATACCGATGACCAAAAAAGGAACGATCTTCCGTAAGAAGATCGAACAAGTCTTTGGTAGTGCACT
TGGTGGGTCCTCAGGTGACAATTCCCAAGCAACCACTGATGCATCAGTCGTCCGTCGAGATGAACTGTCA
AACACTGTTAAGCATATCATATCACGTGTTCTGGGCGTGAGCGACGACGAGTTGCTGTGGACTCTCTCAT
TTGCCGAACTTGGAATGACCTCCGCCCTTGCAACGAGAATTGCCAATGAATTGAATGAGGTTTTAGTAGG
GGTCAATCTGCCTATCAATGCATGTTATATACACGTTGACTTACCATCCCTGTCAAATGCAGTATATGCC
AAACTGGCTCACTTGAAACTCCCTGACAGAACACCAGAGCCGCGTAAGGCACCGGTTGAGAATCCTGGCG
GAAAAGAGATCGTAATAGTGGGACAAGCATTTAGACTTCCAGGCTCTATTAATGACGTGGCTAGTCTCCG
TGACGCTTTTCTGGCCCGTCAAGCAAGTTCAATCATTACAGAAATACCACCAGACAGATGGGATCACGCA
TCCTTCTACCCGAAGGACATACGTTTCAACAAGGCCGGCTTAGTGGACATTGCTAACTACGACCACAGTT
TCTTCGGCTTGACGGCTACAGAAGCTCTTTACTTATCTCCGACCATGAGACTCGCCCTGGAAGTTAGTTT
TGAGGCCCTTGAGAACGCAAACATTCCGGTTTCTCAGCTGAAGGGGTCACAAACAGCTGTCTACGTTGCT
ACCACGGATGACGGGTTCGAGACTCTCTTAAATGCAGAGGCTGGGTACGACGCTTACACCCGATTCTACG
GTACGGGGCGTGCAGCTTCCACGGCATCCGGCAGGATCTCATACCTGCTTGACGTTCATGGACCCAGTAT
AACTGTGGACACGGCATGTAGTGGAGGGGCTGTTTGCATTGATCAAGCTATAGACTACCTGCAATCCAGT
TCAGCCGCTGATACCGCCATCATTTGTGCTTCTAATACTCATTGCTGGCCAGGATCATTCATGTTTCTGA
GCGCCCAGGGTATGGTAAGCTCCGGCGGACGATGCGCTACTTTCACGACCGATGCCGACGGCTACGTACC
TAGCGAGGGTGCAGTCGCCTTCATTCTTAAAACACGTGAAGCAGCTATGAGGGACAAAGACACAATTCTG
GCTACCATCAAAGCAACACAAATTTCTCATAATGGTAGGTCCCAGGGATTAGTCGCCCCCAATGTAAATT
CCCAAGCCGACTTGCATAGAAGCCTGCTCCAAAAAGCCGGGCTTTCACCGGCCGACATTCATTTCATCGA
GGCACACGGAACTGGAACCTCCCTCGGAGATCTGTCCGAGATCCAAGCTATAAATGATGCATATACGAGC
TCACAACCTCGAACGGCCGGCCCGCTGATCGTTTCTGCAAGCAAGACAGTGATAGGACACACTGAACCAG
CCGGTCCGTTGGTGGGGATGCTGTCAGTACTGAACTCCTTTAAAGAGGGGGCCGTCCCTGGTTTGGCACA
CTTGACCGCCGATAACCTGAATCCCGCTCTTGATTGCAGCAGTGTTCCGTTACTCATACCTTACCAGCCC
GTTCACCTGGCAGCCCCCAAGCCTCATCGTGCTGCTGTAATGTCATATGGATTCTCTGGCACCCTCGGTG
GGATCGTGCTGGAGGCACCAGATGAGGAAAGACTCGAAGAGGAACCTCCTAATGACAAACCTATGTTGTT
TGTAGTTAGTGCAAAAACACATACTGCATTAATAGAATATCTCGGCCGATACCTTGAATTCCTCTTGCAG
GCAAATCCACAAGACTTCTGCGATATTTGTTATACTTCATGCGTTGGGCGTGAACATTATCGATACAGAT
TCGCATGCGTAGCCAACGACATGGAGGATTTAATAGGACAATTGCAGAAGCGTTTAGGCTCTAAGGTCCC
ACCGAAACCTTCCTACAAAAGAGGGGCCCTTGCATTCGCCTTCAGCGGTCAGGGCACACAGTTCCGAGGG
ATGGCTACCGAGCTCGCAAAAGCCTATTCCGGATTCCGAAAAATAGTCTCTGATCTCGCTAAGAGGGCAA
GTGAACTCTCAGGTCACGCTATTGATCGATTTTTGTTAGCTTACGATATTGGGGCTGAAAACGTCGCCCC
GGATAGCGAGGCTGATCAAATATGTATCTTCGTATATCAATGTAGCGTGCTTCGTTGGCTTCAGACAATG
GGCATTAGACCATCTGCTGTTATAGGGCACTCCCTCGGTGAGATTAGCGCTTCTGTCGCCGCCGGTGCAT
TGTCTCTGGACTCTGCACTGGACCTTGTTATCAGTCGAGCTCGACTGTTAAGGAGCTCTACCAATGCACC
CGCCGGTATGGCAGCCATGTCAGCATCACAGGACGAAGTTGTTGAGTTGATTGGGAAATTAGACCTTGAT
AAAGCAAATTCACTCTCTGTTTCTGTTATCAATGGTCCTCAGAATACGGTAGTAAGCGGTTCTTCAGCAG
CCATTGAAAGTATAGTCGCACTGGCCAAAGGGCGAAAGATAAAAGCAAGTGCTCTCAACATCAACCAAGC
CTTCCACTCTCCCTACGTAGATTCTGCAGTACCAGGTTTGCGTGCTTGGTCAGAGAAGCATATTTCCTCT
GCTAGACCATTACAGATCCCCCTGTACTCTACACTCCTTGGCGCCCAAGTAAGTGAGGGACAAATGCTGA
ATCCGGATCATTGGGTAGATCACGCAAGAAAACCTGTCCAATTCGCTCAGGCCGCCACCATTATGAAAGA
AAGCTTTACCGGAGTAATCATTGACATAGGTCCTCAAGTAGTTGCTTGGAGTTTGCTGCTCTCAAACGGA
CTGACATCAGTTACCGCTCTCGCCGCAAAGCGAGGACGATCACAGCAGGTTGCCTTCCTTAGTGCTCTTG
CAGATTTATACCAAGACTATGGTGTCGTGCCTGACTTTGTGGGATTATACGCTCAACAGGAGGACGCCAG
TCGTTTAAAGAAAACCGATATTCTGACCTATCCTTTCCAAAGGGTGAGAAGGTATCCATCTTTCATCCCG
AGTCGTAGGGCACCTACTCATGCCCATGTCCAAGATGAGGAAACATTGTCATCTGGATCTTCCACACCCA
CATTGGAGAATACAGATCTCGACTCCGGTAAAGAGTCTTTGATGGGACCCACACGTGGCCTTCTTCGAGT
AGACGATCTGAGAGACAGTATCGTTTCTTCTGTAAAGGATGTACTGGAGCTGAAATCAAATGAGGACTTG
GACTTGTCCGAGTCCTTGAACGCATTGGGAATGGACAGTATTATGTTCGCTCAATTACGTAAAAGGATAG
GGGAGGGACTCGGGTTATCCGTCCCGATGGTATTCCTGTCTGACGCCTTCTCAATCGGCGAGATGGTTAG
TAACCTTGTAGAACAGGCAGAGGCTAGTGAGGACAACTGAGCTTGGAATGGATCTTCGATCCCGATCGTT
CAAACATTTGGCAATAAAGTTTCTTAAGATTGAATCCTGTTGCCGGTCTTGCGACGATTATCATATAATT
TCTGTTGAATTACGTTAAGCATGTAATAATTAACATGTAATGCATGACGTTATTTATGAGATGGGTTTTT
ATGATTAGAGTCCCGCAATTATACATTTAATACGCGATAGAAAACAAAATATAGCGCGCAAACTAGGATA
AATTATCGCGCGCGGTGTCATCTATGTTACTAGATCGGGAATTGCCAAGCTAATTCTTGAAGACGAAAGG
GCCTCGTGATACGCCTATTTTTATAGGTTAATGTCATGATAATAATGGTTTCTTAGACGTCAGGTGGCAC
TTTTCGGGGAAATGTGCGCGGAACCCCTATTTGTTTATTTTTCTAAATACATTCAAATATGTATCCGCTC
ATGAGACAATAACCCTGATAAATGCTTCAATAATGGGACCGACTCGCGCTGTCAGGAGACTAGAGCCAAG
CTGATCTCCTTTGCCCCGGAGATCACCATGGACGACTTTCTCTATCTCTACGATCTAGGAAGAAAGTTCG
ACGGAGAAGGTGACGATACCATGTTCACCACCGATAATGAGAAGATTAGCCTCTTCAATTTCAGAAAGAA
TGCTGACCCACAGATGGTTAGAGAGGCCTACGCGGCAGGTCTGATCAAGACGATCTACCCGAGTAATAAT
CTCCAGGAGATCAAATACCTTCCCAAGAAGGTTAAAGATGCAGTCAAAAGATTCAGGACTAACTGCATCA
AGAACACAGAGAAAGATATATTTCTCAAGATCAGAAGTACTATTCCAGTATGGACGATTCAAGGCTTGCT
TCATAAACCAAGGCAAGTAATAGAGATTGGAGTCTCTAAGAAAGTAGTTCCTACTGAATCAAAGGCCATG
GAGTCAAAAATTCAGATCGAGGATCTAACAGAACTCGCCGTGAAGACTGGCGAACAGTTCATACAGAGTC
TTTTACGACTCAATGACAAGAAGAAAATCTTCGTCAACATGGTGGAGCACGACACTCTCGTCTACTCCAA
GAATATCAAAGATACAGTCTCAGAAGACCAAAGGGCTATTGAGACTTTTCAACAAAGGGTAATATCGGGA
AACCTCCTCGGATTCCATTGCCCAGCTATCTGTCACTTCATCAAAAGGACAGTAGAAAAGGAAGGTGGCA
CCTACAAATGCCATCATTGCGATAAAGGAAAGGCTATCGTTCAAGATGCCCCTGCCGACAGTGGTCCCAA
AGATGGACCCCCACCCACGAGGAGCATCGTGGAAAAAGAAGACGTTCCAACCACGTCTTCAAAGCAAGTG
GATTGATGTGATATCTCCACTGACGTAAGGGATGACGCACAATCCCACTATCCTTCGCAAGACCCTTCCT
CTATATAAGGAAGTTCATTTCATTTGGAGAGGACTCCGGTATTTTTACAACAATTACCACAACAAAACAA
ACAACAAACAACATTACAATTTACTATTCTAGTCGAAATGGCATCCTTTGAAAATAGTCTGTCCGTTTTG
ATCGTCGGGGCTGGCCTTGGGGGATTAGCAGCCGCAATAGCTCTTAGGAGACAGGGCCATGTAGTAAAGA
TCTATGATAGTTCCTCATTCAAAGCTGAACTGGGTGCTGGCCTTGCTGTACCTCCGAATACGCTTAGAAG
CCTTCAACAGTTAGGTTGTAATACAGAGAATTTGAACGGAGTCGACAATCTCTGCTTCACGGCCATGGGT
TACGACGGCTCCGTAGGTATGATGAATAACATGACAGACTACAGGGAGGCTTATGGCACATCCTGGATTA
TGGTTCATCGAGTGGATTTACATAATGAACTTATGCGTGTCGCACTTGATCCGGGGGGGCTGGGACCACC
AGCAACATTACATTTAAATCACAGAGTGACCTTCTGCGACGTTGACGCATGTACGGTAACTTTTACCAAC
GGGACGACACAAAGTGCCGACTTGATCGTAGGGGCTGACGGCATACGAAGCACCATACGTAGATTCGTCT
TGGAGGAAGATGTAACTGTGCCTGCCAGCGGGATCGTCGGTTTCAGATGGCTGGTGCAAGCCGATGCCTT
AGACCCTTACCCTGAGTTAGATTGGATTGTTAAGAAGCCTCCACTCGGTGCTCGTCTGATCTCTACGCCA
CAGAATCCACAGTCCGGCGTGGGGTTGGCTGACCGTCGTACAATTATCATCTACGCTTGTAGGGGTGGCA
CGATGGTTAATGTGTTGGCTGTCCACGACGACGAAAGAGATCAGAATACGGCAGATTGGTCAGTGCCGGC
TTCCAAAGATGATCTCTTCCGTGTATTCCATGACTACCACCCAAGATTCAGACGTTTGCTCGAACTTGCT
CAAGATATCAATCTCTGGCAAATGAGGGTAGTTCCCGTGCTTAAAAAATGGGTGAACAAGCGTGTCTGTT
TATTAGGAGATGCCGCCCATGCTTCTCTCCCCACGCTGGGTCAAGGGTTCGGAATGGGACTGGAGGACGC
CGTGGCACTCGGCACATTGTTACCCAAAGGAACTACGGCTTCACAGATCGAAACGAGACTGGCCGTTTAC
GAGCAATTACGAAAGGATAGGGCTGAGTTCGTAGCAGCAGAATCCTACGAGGAACAGTATGTCCCTGAGA
TGCGTGGGCTCTATCTTCGTTCCAAAGAACTCCGAGATCGAGTGATGGGATATGATATTAAAGTGGAGTC
AGAAAAGGTTTTGGAGACTCTGCTTCGATCCTCTAATTCTGCATGAGCTTGGAATGGATCTTCGATCCCG
ATCGTTCAAACATTTGGCAATAAAGTTTCTTAAGATTGAATCCTGTTGCCGGTCTTGCGACGATTATCAT
ATAATTTCTGTTGAATTACGTTAAGCATGTAATAATTAACATGTAATGCATGACGTTATTTATGAGATGG
GTTTTTATGATTAGAGTCCCGCAATTATACATTTAATACGCGATAGAAAACAAAATATAGCGCGCAAACT
AGGATAAATTATCGCGCGCGGTGTCATCTATGTTACTAGATCGGGAATTGCCAAGCTAATTCTTGAAGAC
GAAAGGGCCTCGTGATACGCCTATTTTTATAGGTTAATGTCATGATAATAATGGTTTCTTAGACGTCAGG
TGGCACTTTTCGGGGAAATGTGCGCGGAACCCCTATTTGTTTATTTTTCTAAATACATTCAAATATGTAT
CCGCTCATGAGACAATAACCCTGATAAATGCTTCAATAATGGGACCGACTCGCGCTGTCAGGAGACTAGA
GCCAAGCTGATCTCCTTTGCCCCGGAGATCACCATGGACGACTTTCTCTATCTCTACGATCTAGGAAGAA
AGTTCGACGGAGAAGGTGACGATACCATGTTCACCACCGATAATGAGAAGATTAGCCTCTTCAATTTCAG
AAAGAATGCTGACCCACAGATGGTTAGAGAGGCCTACGCGGCAGGTCTGATCAAGACGATCTACCCGAGT
AATAATCTCCAGGAGATCAAATACCTTCCCAAGAAGGTTAAAGATGCAGTCAAAAGATTCAGGACTAACT
GCATCAAGAACACAGAGAAAGATATATTTCTCAAGATCAGAAGTACTATTCCAGTATGGACGATTCAAGG
CTTGCTTCATAAACCAAGGCAAGTAATAGAGATTGGAGTCTCTAAGAAAGTAGTTCCTACTGAATCAAAG
GCCATGGAGTCAAAAATTCAGATCGAGGATCTAACAGAACTCGCCGTGAAGACTGGCGAACAGTTCATAC
AGAGTCTTTTACGACTCAATGACAAGAAGAAAATCTTCGTCAACATGGTGGAGCACGACACTCTCGTCTA
CTCCAAGAATATCAAAGATACAGTCTCAGAAGACCAAAGGGCTATTGAGACTTTTCAACAAAGGGTAATA
TCGGGAAACCTCCTCGGATTCCATTGCCCAGCTATCTGTCACTTCATCAAAAGGACAGTAGAAAAGGAAG
GTGGCACCTACAAATGCCATCATTGCGATAAAGGAAAGGCTATCGTTCAAGATGCCCCTGCCGACAGTGG
TCCCAAAGATGGACCCCCACCCACGAGGAGCATCGTGGAAAAAGAAGACGTTCCAACCACGTCTTCAAAG
CAAGTGGATTGATGTGATATCTCCACTGACGTAAGGGATGACGCACAATCCCACTATCCTTCGCAAGACC
CTTCCTCTATATAAGGAAGTTCATTTCATTTGGAGAGGACTCCGGTATTTTTACAACAATTACCACAACA
AAACAAACAACAAACAACATTACAATTTACTATTCTAGTCGAAATGGTGAGCAAGGGCGAGGAGCTGTTC
ACCGGGGTGGTGCCCATCCTGGTCGAGCTGGACGGCGACGTAAACGGCCACAAGTTCAGCGTGTCCGGCG
AGGGCGAGGGCGATGCCACCTACGGCAAGCTGACCCTGAAGTTCATCTGCACCACCGGCAAGCTGCCCGT
GCCCTGGCCCACCCTCGTGACCACCCTGACCTACGGCGTGCAGTGCTTCAGCCGCTACCCCGACCACATG
AAGCAGCACGACTTCTTCAAGTCCGCCATGCCCGAAGGCTACGTCCAGGAGCGCACCATCTTCTTCAAGG
ACGACGGCAACTACAAGACCCGCGCCGAGGTGAAGTTCGAGGGCGACACCCTGGTGAACCGCATCGAGCT
GAAGGGCATCGACTTCAAGGAGGACGGCAACATCCTGGGGCACAAGCTGGAGTACAACTACAACAGCCAC
AACGTCTATATCATGGCCGACAAGCAGAAGAACGGCATCAAGGTGAACTTCAAGATCCGCCACAACATCG
AGGACGGCAGCGTGCAGCTCGCCGACCACTACCAGCAGAACACCCCCATCGGCGACGGCCCCGTGCTGCT
GCCCGACAACCACTACCTGAGCACCCAGTCCGCCCTGAGCAAAGACCCCAACGAGAAGCGCGATCACATG
GTCCTGCTGGAGTTCGTGACCGCCGCCGGGATCACTCTCGGCATGGACGAGCTGTACAAGGACGAGCTGT
AAGCTTGGAATGGATCTTCGATCCCGATCGTTCAAACATTTGGCAATAAAGTTTCTTAAGATTGAATCCT
GTTGCCGGTCTTGCGACGATTATCATATAATTTCTGTTGAATTACGTTAAGCATGTAATAATTAACATGT
AATGCATGACGTTATTTATGAGATGGGTTTTTATGATTAGAGTCCCGCAATTATACATTTAATACGCGAT
AGAAAACAAAATATAGCGCGCAAACTAGGATAAATTATCGCGCGCGGTGTCATCTATGTTACTAGATCGG
GAATTGCCAAGCTAATTCTTGAAGACGAAAGGGCCTCGTGATACGCCTATTTTTATAGGTTAATGTCATG
ATAATAATGGTTTCTTAGACGTCAGGTGGCACTTTTCGGGGAAATGTGCGCGGAACCCCTATTTGTTTAT
TTTTCTAAATACATTCAAATATGTATCCGCTCATGAGACAATAACCCTGATAAATGCTTCAATAATGGGA
CCGACTCGCGCTGTCAGGAGACTAGAGCCAAGCTGATCTCCTTTGCCCCGGAGATCACCATGGACGACTT
TCTCTATCTCTACGATCTAGGAAGAAAGTTCGACGGAGAAGGTGACGATACCATGTTCACCACCGATAAT
GAGAAGATTAGCCTCTTCAATTTCAGAAAGAATGCTGACCCACAGATGGTTAGAGAGGCCTACGCGGCAG
GTCTGATCAAGACGATCTACCCGAGTAATAATCTCCAGGAGATCAAATACCTTCCCAAGAAGGTTAAAGA
TGCAGTCAAAAGATTCAGGACTAACTGCATCAAGAACACAGAGAAAGATATATTTCTCAAGATCAGAAGT
ACTATTCCAGTATGGACGATTCAAGGCTTGCTTCATAAACCAAGGCAAGTAATAGAGATTGGAGTCTCTA
AGAAAGTAGTTCCTACTGAATCAAAGGCCATGGAGTCAAAAATTCAGATCGAGGATCTAACAGAACTCGC
CGTGAAGACTGGCGAACAGTTCATACAGAGTCTTTTACGACTCAATGACAAGAAGAAAATCTTCGTCAAC
ATGGTGGAGCACGACACTCTCGTCTACTCCAAGAATATCAAAGATACAGTCTCAGAAGACCAAAGGGCTA
TTGAGACTTTTCAACAAAGGGTAATATCGGGAAACCTCCTCGGATTCCATTGCCCAGCTATCTGTCACTT
CATCAAAAGGACAGTAGAAAAGGAAGGTGGCACCTACAAATGCCATCATTGCGATAAAGGAAAGGCTATC
GTTCAAGATGCCCCTGCCGACAGTGGTCCCAAAGATGGACCCCCACCCACGAGGAGCATCGTGGAAAAAG
AAGACGTTCCAACCACGTCTTCAAAGCAAGTGGATTGATGTGATATCTCCACTGACGTAAGGGATGACGC
ACAATCCCACTATCCTTCGCAAGACCCTTCCTCTATATAAGGAAGTTCATTTCATTTGGAGAGGACTCCG
GTATTTTTACAACAATTACCACAACAAAACAAACAACAAACAACATTACAATTTACTATTCTAGTCGAAA
TGGATAATACTAGCGGACAAACTTTCGTTTCTGTGAACCTTTCTGACGAAAGCAACACAGCGACCACTGA
CGTCAAACCCGTGAGTTCGGAAGCGGATCGCTTGGATTTTTTACAGAAAATGAATCCCATTATTATCGAT
GCTTTGATACGGAAGAATAGTTATCAGGGCGCTCGCTTTCGCGCGAGAATAATAGGAGTGTGCGTGGATT
GCGGTAGAAAACACGATAAGGGGTTGAAGACTGAACGTAAGTGTAAGGTCAACAATACGCAGTCTCAGAA
CGAGGTGGCGCATATGTTAATGCACGACCCCGTTAAGTATTTAAACAAAAGAAAAGCTAGAGCCTTTTCT
AATGCGGAGATATTTGCGATTGATTTGGTTATGTACACCAAGGAAAGGCAATTGGCTATTGATTTGGCCG
CTGAAAGGGAGAAAACGAGACTGGCTCGTAGACACCCGATGCGTTCTCCGGAAGAAACTCCGGAATATTA
TAAATTCGGTAGGACTGCTAAAGCAATGTTACCGGACATCAACGCCGTAGACGTTGGTGATAACGAGGAA
ACTTCGTCGGAGTATCCAGTGAGTCTGAGTGTTTCTGGCGGAGTTCTCCGCGAACACCACTTCATCTGAG
CTTGGAATGGATCTTCGATCCCGATCGTTCAAACATTTGGCAATAAAGTTTCTTAAGATTGAATCCTGTT
GCCGGTCTTGCGACGATTATCATATAATTTCTGTTGAATTACGTTAAGCATGTAATAATTAACATGTAAT
GCATGACGTTATTTATGAGATGGGTTTTTATGATTAGAGTCCCGCAATTATACATTTAATACGCGATAGA
AAACAAAATATAGCGCGCAAACTAGGATAAATTATCGCGCGCGGTGTCATCTATGTTACTAGATCGGGAA
TTGCCAAGCTAATTCTTGAAGACGAAAGGGCCTCGTGATACGCCTATTTTTATAGGTTAATGTCATGATA
ATAATGGTTTCTTAGACGTCAGGTGGCACTTTTCGGGGAAATGTGCGCGGAACCCCTATTTGTTTATTTT
TCTAAATACATTCAAATATGTATCCGCTCATGAGACAATAACCCTGATAAATGCTTCAATAATGGGACCG
ACTCGCGCTGTCATGAGACGAATTCTGACAGGATATATTGGCGGGTAAACCTAAGAGAAAAGAGCGTTTA
TTAGAATAATCGGATATTTAAAAGGGCGTGAAAAGGTTTATCCGTTCGTCCATTTGTATGTGCATGCCAA
CCACAGGGTTCCCCTCGGGATCAAAGTACTTTGATCCAACCCCTCCGCTGCTATAGTGCAGTCGGCTTCT
GACGTTCAGTGCAGCCGTCATCTGAAAACGACATGTCGCACAAGTCCTAAGTTACGCGACAGGCTGCCGC
CCTGCCCTTTTCCTGGCGTTTTCTTGTCGCGTGTTTTAGTCGCATAAAGTAGAATACTTGCGACTAGAAC
CGGAGACATTACGCCATGAACAAGAGCGCCGCCGCTGGCCTGCTGGGCTATGCCCGCGTCAGCACCGACG
ACCAGGACTTGACCAACCAACGGGCCGAACTGCACGCGGCCGGCTGCACCAAGCTGTTTTCCGAGAAGAT
CACCGGCACCAGGCGCGACCGCCCGGAGCTGGCCAGGATGCTTGACCACCTACGCCCTGGCGACGTTGTG
ACAGTGACCAGGCTAGACCGCCTGGCCCGCAGCACCCGCGACCTACTGGACATTGCCGAGCGCATCCAGG
AGGCCGGCGCGGGCCTGCGTAGCCTGGCAGAGCCGTGGGCCGACACCACCACGCCGGCCGGCCGCATGGT
GTTGACCGTGTTCGCCGGCATTGCCGAGTTCGAGCGTTCCCTAATCATCGACCGCACCCGGAGCGGGCGC
GAGGCCGCCAAGGCCCGAGGCGTGAAGTTTGGCCCCCGCCCTACCCTCACCCCGGCACAGATCGCGCACG
CCCGCGAGCTGATCGACCAGGAAGGCCGCACCGTGAAAGAGGCGGCTGCACTGCTTGGCGTGCATCGCTC
GACCCTGTACCGCGCACTTGAGCGCAGCGAGGAAGTGACGCCCACCGAGGCCAGGCGGCGCGGTGCCTTC
CGTGAGGACGCATTGACCGAGGCCGACGCCCTGGCGGCCGCCGAGAATGAACGCCAAGAGGAACAAGCAT
GAAACCGCACCAGGACGGCCAGGACGAACCGTTTTTCATTACCGAAGAGATCGAGGCGGAGATGATCGCG
GCCGGGTACGTGTTCGAGCCGCCCGCGCACCTCTCAACCGTGCGGCTGCATGAAATCCTGGCCGGTTTGT
CTGATGCCAAGCTGGCGGCCTGGCCGGCCAGCTTGGCCGCTGAAGAAACCGAGCGCCGCCGTCTAAAAAG
GTGATGTGTATTTGAGTAAAACAGCTTGCGTCATGCGGTCGCTGCGTATATGATGCGATGAGTAAATAAA
CAAATACGCAAGGGGAACGCATGAAGGTTATCGCTGTACTTAACCAGAAAGGCGGGTCAGGCAAGACGAC
CATCGCAACCCATCTAGCCCGCGCCCTGCAACTCGCCGGGGCCGATGTTCTGTTAGTCGATTCCGATCCC
CAGGGCAGTGCCCGCGATTGGGCGGCCGTGCGGGAAGATCAACCGCTAACCGTTGTCGGCATCGACCGCC
CGACGATTGACCGCGACGTGAAGGCCATCGGCCGGCGCGACTTCGTAGTGATCGACGGAGCGCCCCAGGC
GGCGGACTTGGCTGTGTCCGCGATCAAGGCAGCCGACTTCGTGCTGATTCCGGTGCAGCCAAGCCCTTAC
GACATATGGGCCACCGCCGACCTGGTGGAGCTGGTTAAGCAGCGCATTGAGGTCACGGATGGAAGGCTAC
AAGCGGCCTTTGTCGTGTCGCGGGCGATCAAAGGCACGCGCATCGGCGGTGAGGTTGCCGAGGCGCTGGC
CGGGTACGAGCTGCCCATTCTTGAGTCCCGTATCACGCAGCGCGTGAGCTACCCAGGCACTGCCGCCGCC
GGCACAACCGTTCTTGAATCAGAACCCGAGGGCGACGCTGCCCGCGAGGTCCAGGCGCTGGCCGCTGAAA
TTAAATCAAAACTCATTTGAGTTAATGAGGTAAAGAGAAAATGAGCAAAAGCACAAACACGCTAAGTGCC
GGCCGTCCGAGCGCACGCAGCAGCAAGGCTGCAACGTTGGCCAGCCTGGCAGACACGCCAGCCATGAAGC
GGGTCAACTTTCAGTTGCCGGCGGAGGATCACACCAAGCTGAAGATGTACGCGGTACGCCAAGGCAAGAC
CATTACCGAGCTGCTATCTGAATACATCGCGCAGCTACCAGAGTAAATGAGCAAATGAATAAATGAGTAG
ATGAATTTTAGCGGCTAAAGGAGGCGGCATGGAAAATCAAGAACAACCAGGCACCGACGCCGTGGAATGC
CCCATGTGTGGAGGAACGGGCGGTTGGCCAGGCGTAAGCGGCTGGGTTGCCTGCCGGCCCTGCAATGGCA
CTGGAACCCCCAAGCCCGAGGAATCGGCGTGAGCGGTCGCAAACCATCCGGCCCGGTACAAATCGGCGCG
GCGCTGGGTGATGACCTGGTGGAGAAGTTGAAGGCCGCGCAGGCCGCCCAGCGGCAACGCATCGAGGCAG
AAGCACGCCCCGGTGAATCGTGGCAAGCGGCCGCTGATCGAATCCGCAAAGAATCCCGGCAACCGCCGGC
AGCCGGTGCGCCGTCGATTAGGAAGCCGCCCAAGGGCGACGAGCAACCAGATTTTTTCGTTCCGATGCTC
TATGACGTGGGCACCCGCGATAGTCGCAGCATCATGGACGTGGCCGTTTTCCGTCTGTCGAAGCGTGACC
GACGAGCTGGCGAGGTGATCCGCTACGAGCTTCCAGACGGGCACGTAGAGGTTTCCGCAGGGCCGGCCGG
CATGGCCAGTGTGTGGGATTACGACCTGGTACTGATGGCGGTTTCCCATCTAACCGAATCCATGAACCGA
TACCGGGAAGGGAAGGGAGACAAGCCCGGCCGCGTGTTCCGTCCACACGTTGCGGACGTACTCAAGTTCT
GCCGGCGAGCCGATGGCGGAAAGCAGAAAGACGACCTGGTAGAAACCTGCATTCGGTTAAACACCACGCA
CGTTGCCATGCAGCGTACGAAGAAGGCCAAGAACGGCCGCCTGGTGACGGTATCCGAGGGTGAAGCCTTG
ATTAGCCGCTACAAGATCGTAAAGAGCGAAACCGGGCGGCCGGAGTACATCGAGATCGAGCTAGCTGATT
GGATGTACCGCGAGATCACAGAAGGCAAGAACCCGGACGTGCTGACGGTTCACCCCGATTACTTTTTGAT
CGATCCCGGCATCGGCCGTTTTCTCTACCGCCTGGCACGCCGCGCCGCAGGCAAGGCAGAAGCCAGATGG
TTGTTCAAGACGATCTACGAACGCAGTGGCAGCGCCGGAGAGTTCAAGAAGTTCTGTTTCACCGTGCGCA
AGCTGATCGGGTCAAATGACCTGCCGGAGTACGATTTGAAGGAGGAGGCGGGGCAGGCTGGCCCGATCCT
AGTCATGCGCTACCGCAACCTGATCGAGGGCGAAGCATCCGCCGGTTCCTAATGTACGGAGCAGATGCTA
GGGCAAATTGCCCTAGCAGGGGAAAAAGGTCGAAAAGGACTCTTTCCTGTGGATAGCACGTACATTGGGA
ACCCAAAGCCGTACATTGGGAACCGGAACCCGTACATTGGGAACCCAAAGCCGTACATTGGGAACCGGTC
ACACATGTAAGTGACTGATATAAAAGAGAAAAAAGGCGATTTTTCCGCCTAAAACTCTTTAAAACTTATT
AAAACTCTTAAAACCCGCCTGGCCTGTGCATAACTGTCTGGCCAGCGCACAGCCGAAGAGCTGCAAAAAG
CGCCTACCCTTCGGTCGCTGCGCTCCCTACGCCCCGCCGCTTCGCGTCGGCCTATCGCGGCCGCTGGCCG
CTCAAAAATGGCTGGCCTACGGCCAGGCAATCTACCAGGGCGCGGACAAGCCGCGCCGTCGCCACTCGAC
CGCCGGCGCCCACATCAAGGCACCCTGCCTCGCGCGTTTCGGTGATGACGGTGAAAACCTCTGACACATG
CAGCTCCCGGTGACGGTCACAGCTTGTCTGTAAGCGGATGCCGGGAGCAGACAAGCCCGTCAGGGCGCGT
CAGCGGGTGTTGGCGGGTGTCGGGGCGCAGCCATGACCCAGTCACGTAGCGATAGCGGAGTGTATACTGG
CTTAACTATGCGGCATCAGAGCAGATTGTACTGAGAGTGCACCATATGCGGTGTGAAATACCGCACAGAT
GCGTAAGGAGAAAATACCGCATCAGGCGCTCTTCCGCTTCCTCGCTCACTGACTCGCTGCGCTCGGTCGT
TCGGCTGCGGCGAGCGGTATCAGCTCACTCAAAGGCGGTAATACGGTTATCCACAGAATCAGGGGATAAC
GCAGGAAAGAACATGTGAGCAAAAGGCCAGCAAAAGGCCAGGAACCGTAAAAAGGCCGCGTTGCTGGCGT
TTTTCCATAGGCTCCGCCCCCCTGACGAGCATCACAAAAATCGACGCTCAAGTCAGAGGTGGCGAAACCC
GACAGGACTATAAAGATACCAGGCGTTTCCCCCTGGAAGCTCCCTCGTGCGCTCTCCTGTTCCGACCCTG
CCGCTTACCGGATACCTGTCCGCCTTTCTCCCTTCGGGAAGCGTGGCGCTTTCTCATAGCTCACGCTGTA
GGTATCTCAGTTCGGTGTAGGTCGTTCGCTCCAAGCTGGGCTGTGTGCACGAACCCCCCGTTCAGCCCGA
CCGCTGCGCCTTATCCGGTAACTATCGTCTTGAGTCCAACCCGGTAAGACACGACTTATCGCCACTGGCA
GCAGCCACTGGTAACAGGATTAGCAGAGCGAGGTATGTAGGCGGTGCTACAGAGTTCTTGAAGTGGTGGC
CTAACTACGGCTACACTAGAAGGACAGTATTTGGTATCTGCGCTCTGCTGAAGCCAGTTACCTTCGGAAA
AAGAGTTGGTAGCTCTTGATCCGGCAAACAAACCACCGCTGGTAGCGGTGGTTTTTTTGTTTGCAAGCAG
CAGATTACGCGCAGAAAAAAAGGATCTCAAGAAGATCCTTTGATCTTTTCTACGGGGTCTGACGCTCAGT
GGAACGAAAACTCACGTTAAGGGATTTTGGTCATGCATTCTAGGTGATTAGAAAAACTCATCGAGCATCA
AATGAAACTGCAATTTATTCATATCAGGATTATCAATACCATATTTTTGAAAAAGCCGTTTCTGTAATGA
AGGAGAAAACTCACCGAGGCAGTTCCATAGGATGGCAAGATCCTGGTATCGGTCTGCGATTCCGACTCGT
CCAACATCAATACAACCTATTAATTTCCCCTCGTCAAAAATAAGGTTATCAAGTGAGAAATCACCATGAG
TGACGACTGAATCCGGTGAGAATGGCAAAAGTTTATGCATTTCTTTCCAGACTTGTTCAACAGGCCAGCC
ATTACGCTCGTCATCAAAATCACTCGCATCAACCAAACCGTTATTCATTCGTGATTGCGCCTGAGCGAGT
CGAAATACGCGATCGCTGTTAAAAGGACAATTACAAACAGGAATCGAATGCAACCGGCGCAGGAACACTG
CCAGCGCATCAACAATATTTTCACCTGAATCAGGATATTCTTCTAATACCTGGAATGCTGTTTTCCCTGG
GATCGCAGTGGTGAGTAACCATGCATCATCAGGAGTACGGATAAAATGCTTGATGGTCGGAAGAGGCATA
AATTCCGTCAGCCAGTTTAGTCTGACCATCTCATCTGTAACATCATTGGCAACGCTACCTTTGCCATGTT
TCAGAAACAACTCTGGCGCATCGGGCTTCCCATACAATCGGTAGATTGTCGCACCTGATTGCCCGACATT
ATCGCGAGCCCATTTATACCCATATAAATCAGCATCCATGTTGGAATTTAATCGCGGCCTTGAGCAAGAC
GTTTCCCGTTGAATATGGCTCATAACAGAACTTATTATTTCCTTCCTCTTTTCTACAGTATTTAAAGATA
CCCCAAGAAGCTAATTATAACAAGACGAACTCCAATTCACTGTTCCTTGCATTCTAAAACCTTAAATACC
AGAAAACAGCTTTTTCAAAGTTGTTTTCAAAGTTGGCGTATAACATAGTATCGACGGAGCCGATTTTGAA
ACCGCGGTGATCACAGGCAGCAACGCTCTGTCATCGTTACAATCAACATGCTACCCTCCGCGAGATCATC
CGTGTTTCAAACCCGGCAGCTTAGTTGCCGTTCTTCCGAATAGCATCGGTAACATGAGCAAAGTCTGCCG
CCTTACAACGGCTCTCCCGCTGACGCCGTCCCGGACTGATGGGCTGCCTGTATCGAGTGGTGATTTTGTG
CCGAGCTGCCGGTCGGGGAGCTGTTGGCTGGCTGGTGGCAGGATATATTGTGGTGTAAACATAACGAATT
CGTCTCA
